Addgene plasmid #210231: pUdO2c
Purpose: (Empty Backbone) medium-copy plasmid for bacterial expression
Depositing lab: François-Xavier Campbell-Valois. Depositing organization: University of Ottawa. Publication: pUdOs: Concise Plasmids for Bacterial and Mammalian Cells. Manigat FO, Connell LB, Stewart BN, LePabic AR, Tessier CJG, Emlaw JR, Calvert ND, Rossl A, Shuhendler AJ, daCosta CJB, Campbell-Valois FX. ACS Synth Biol. 2024 Jan 18. doi: 10.1021/acssynbio.3c00408. PubMed 38235654.
Backbone
  Vector backbone: pUdO2c
  Backbone manufacturer: Host-Microbe Interactions lab
  Backbone size (bp): 2086
  Vector type: Bacterial Expression
Growth in bacteria
  Bacterial resistance: Chloramphenicol, 25 μg/mL
  Growth temperature: 37°C
  Growth strain: DH5alpha
  Copy number: Low Copy
Terms and licenses: Academic/Nonprofit Terms; Industry Terms: Not Available to Industry
How to cite: pUdO2c was a gift from François-Xavier Campbell-Valois (Addgene plasmid # 210231 ; http://n2t.net/addgene:210231 ; RRID:Addgene_210231)
