[The description below was written by a language model from this plasmid's Addgene catalogue record and pLannotate feature annotations shown in this document.]
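Description:
pUdO2c is a compact empty-backbone plasmid of 2,086 bp for bacterial expression, one member of the pUdO series of deliberately minimal vectors. It replicates in E. coli from a p15A origin, which gives a medium copy number and is compatible with ColE1-type plasmids, so the vector can be maintained alongside a second construct in the same cell. The stated purpose calls it a medium-copy plasmid, while the repository's copy-number field lists it as low copy; both labels are commonly applied to p15A replicons. A short match to the RSF 1030 origin just downstream of p15A is annotated only as a fragment. It most likely reflects sequence similarity rather than a second functional origin.

Selection is by chloramphenicol, provided by the cat gene (chloramphenicol acetyltransferase) driven by its native cat promoter, which is annotated here as a partial match. Immediately after the cat coding sequence lies a T7 promoter on the forward strand, and a T3 promoter on the reverse strand sits at the very end of the linearised record. These two phage promoters face each other across a short interval that presumably serves as the cloning region, and they offer standard priming sites for sequencing or for in vitro transcription of an insert. A very short lacZα fragment is also detected, far too small to support blue/white screening.

No insert, tag, reporter or dedicated bacterial expression promoter, ribosome-binding site or terminator is annotated, and the record does not describe the cloning site. Users would supply their own expression cassette, the small size leaving room for large or multiple inserts.
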