Features (pLannotate 1.2.2; 7 found; start..end, strand, type, name):
     37..582     +  rep_origin     p15A ori: Plasmids containing the medium-copy-number p15A origin of replication can be propagated in E. coli cells that contain a second plasmid with the ColE1 origin.
    670..725     +  rep_origin     RSF ori (fragment): Plasmids containing the RSF 1030 origin of replication can be propagated in E. coli cells that contain additional plasmids with compatible origins.
   1188..1209    +  CDS            lacZα (fragment): LacZα fragment of β-galactosidase; lacZ fragment
   1206..1300    +  promoter       cat promoter (fragment): promoter of the E. coli cat gene encoding chloramphenicol acetyltransferase
   1301..1957    +  CDS            cat: CAT_ECOLX - Experimental evidence at protein level: Swiss-Prot protein existence level 1. This enzyme is an effector of chloramphenicol resistance in bacteria. From Escherichia coli. This protein is used as a marker in many commonly used cloning vectors, such as pACYC184.
   1961..1979    +  promoter       T7 promoter: promoter for bacteriophage T7 RNA polymerase
   2068..2086    -  promoter       T3 promoter: promoter for bacteriophage T3 RNA polymerase
>Addgene plasmid #210231 | pUdO2c | addgene full sequence | sequence record 422892 | Addgene NGS Result
CTAGAAATATTTTATCTGATTAATAAGATGATCTTCTTGAGATCGTTTTGGTCTGCGCGTAATCTCTTGC
TCTGAAAACGAAAAAACCGCCTTGCAGGGCGGTTTTTCGAAGGTTCTCTGAGCTACCAACTCTTTGAACC
GAGGTAACTGGCTTGGAGGAGCGCAGTCACCAAAACTTGTCCTTTCAGTTTAGCCTTAACCGGCGCATGA
CTTCAAGACTAACTCCTCTAAATCAATTACCAGTGGCTGCTGCCAGTGGTGCTTTTGCATGTCTTTCCGG
GTTGGACTCAAGACGATAGTTACCGGATAAGGCGCAGCGGTCGGACTGAACGGGGGGTTCGTGCATACAG
TCCAGCTTGGAGCGAACTGCCTACCCGGAACTGAGTGTCAGGCGTGGAATGAGACAAACGCGGCCATAAC
AGCGGAATGACACCGGTAAACCGAAAGGCAGGAACAGGAGAGCGCACGAGGGAGCCGCCAGGGGGAAACG
CCTGGTATCTTTATAGTCCTGTCGGGTTTCGCCACCACTGATTTGAGCGTCAGATTTCGTGATGCTTGTC
AGGGGGGCGGAGCCTATGGAAAAACGGCTTTGCCGCGGCCCTCTCACTTCCCTGTTAAGTATCTTCCTGG
CATCTTCCAGGAAATCTCCGCCCCGTTCGTAAGCCATTTCCGCTCGCCGCAGTCGAACGACCGAGCGTAG
CGAGTCAGTGAGCGAGGAAGCGGAATATATCCTGTATCACATATTCTGCTGACGCACCGGTGCAGCCTTT
TTTCTCCTGCCACATGAAGCACTTCACTGACACCCTCATCAGTGCCAACATAGTAAGCCAGTATATACAC
TCCGCTAGCAGGAAACAGCTATGACCATGCCCGGGTAAGTGACTAGCGGAAACACAGAAAAAAGCCCGCA
CCTGACAGTGCGGGCTTTTTTTTTCGACCAAAGGCTCCGAAGAGCCGAGTGTCTTCGGTTCGAGACCGAA
TTCGCGAGCTCTCGCTAGCCAGTTTAAACAATTGCGGCCGCGTACTAGTCTATCGATTTGGATCCACCCT
GCAGGAAGTCTAGACCGTCGACACGGTCTCTGAGAGAAGACACGTCGCTCTTCGACGTAAGTAACTGACT
CGGTACCAAATTCCAGAAAAGAGGCCTCCCGAAAGGGGGGCCTTTTTTCGTTTTGGTCCTAAGCTTAACT
GGCCGTCGTTTTACAACGTAAGAGGTTCCAACTTTCACCATAATGAAATAAGATCACTACCGGGCGTATT
TTTTGAGTTATCGAGATTTTCAGGAGCTAAGGAAGCTAAAATGGAGAAAAAAATCACTGGATATACCACC
GTTGATATATCCCAATGGCATCGTAAAGAACATTTTGAGGCATTTCAGTCAGTTGCTCAATGTACCTATA
ACCAGACCGTTCAGCTGGATATTACGGCCTTTTTAAAGACCGTAAAGAAAAATAAGCACAAGTTTTATCC
GGCCTTTATTCACATTCTTGCCCGCCTGATGAATGCTCATCCGGAATTTCGTATGGCAATGAAAGACGGT
GAGCTGGTGATATGGGATAGTGTTCACCCTTGTTACACCGTTTTCCATGAGCAAACTGAAACGTTTTCAT
CGCTCTGGAGTGAATACCACGACGATTTCCGGCAGTTTCTACACATATATTCGCAAGATGTGGCGTGTTA
CGGTGAAAACCTGGCCTATTTCCCTAAAGGGTTTATTGAGAATATGTTTTTCGTCTCAGCCAATCCCTGG
GTGAGTTTCACCAGTTTTGATTTAAACGTGGCCAATATGGACAACTTCTTCGCCCCCGTTTTCACCATGG
GCAAATATTATACGCAAGGCGACAAGGTGCTGATGCCGCTGGCGATTCAGGTTCATCATGCCGTTTGTGA
TGGCTTCCATGTCGGCAGAATGCTTAATGAATTACAACAGTACTGCGATGAGTGGCAGGGCGGGGCGTAA
TAATACGACTCACTATAGGGTAACTAATTGAGGCGCGCCTACCACCGTCAAAAAAAACGGCGCTTTTTAG
CGCCGTTTTTATTTTTCAACCTTCCTAGGTAAGTGACCCTTTAGTGAGGGTTAATT
